>Addgene plasmid #78923 | pEGFP-RNF138-delta 158-180 | addgene partial sequence | sequence record 150368 | EGFP-C 5'-CATGGTCCTGCTGGAGTTCGTG-3'
AGTCCGGACTCAGATCTCGAGCTCAAGCTTCGAATTCTATGGCCGAGGACCTCTCTGCGGCCACGTCCTA
CACCGAAGATGATTTCTACTGCCCCGTCTGTCAGGAGGTGCTCAAAACGCCCGTGCGGACCACGGCCTGT
CAGCACGTTTTCTGTAGAAAATGTTTCCTGACTGCAATGAGGGAAAGCGGAGCACATTGTCCCCTATGTC
GTGGAAATGTGACTAGAAGAGAGAGAGCATGTCCTGAACGGGCCTTAGACCTTGAAAATATAATGAGGAA
GTTTTCTGGTAGCTGCAGATGCTGTGCAAAACAGATTAAATTCTATCGCATGAGACATCATTACAAATCT
TGTAAGAAGTATCAGGATGAATATGGTGTTTCTTCTATCATTCCAAACTTTCAGATCTCTCAAGATTCAG
TAGGGAACAGCAATAGGAGTGAAACATCCACATCTGATAACACAGAAACTTACCAAGAGAATACAAGTTC
TTCTGGTCATCCTACTTTTAAGCTATTTCAGATAGTTCCTGTGACATGTCCTATTTGTGTGTCTCTTCCT
TGGGGAGATCCTAGCCAGATTACCAGAAATTTCGTTAGTCATCTAAATCAGAGACATCAATTTGATTATG
GAGAATTTGTGAATCTTCAGCTAGATGAAGAAACCCAATACCAAACTGCTGTTGAAGAATCTTTTCAAGT
AAACATCTGAGTCGACGGTACCGCGGGCCCGGGATCCACCGGATCTAGATAACTGATCATAATCAGCCAT
ACCACATTTGTAGAGGTTTTACTTGCTTTAAA
