>Addgene plasmid #78923 | pEGFP-RNF138-delta 158-180 | addgene partial sequence | sequence record 150371 | pEGFP-R 5'-acctctacaaatgtggtatg-3'
CCGGGCCCGCGGTACCGTCGACTCAGATGTTTACTTGAAAAGATTCTTCAACAGCAGTTTGGTATTGGGT
TTCTTCATCTAGCTGAAGATTCACAAATTCTCCATAATCAAATTGATGTCTCTGATTTAGATGACTAACG
AAATTTCTGGTAATCTGGCTAGGATCTCCCCAAGGAAGAGACACACAAATAGGACATGTCACAGGAACTA
TCTGAAATAGCTTAAAAGTAGGATGACCAGAAGAACTTGTATTCTCTTGGTAAGTTTCTGTGTTATCAGA
TGTGGATGTTTCACTCCTATTGCTGTTCCCTACTGAATCTTGAGAGATCTGAAAGTTTGGAATGATAGAA
GAAACACCATATTCATCCTGATACTTCTTACAAGATTTGTAATGATGTCTCATGCGATAGAATTTAATCT
GTTTTGCACAGCATCTGCAGCTACCAGAAAACTTCCTCATTATATTTTCAAGGTCTAAGGCCCGTTCAGG
ACATGCTCTCTCTCTTCTAGTCACATTTCCACGACATAGGGGACAATGTGCTCCGCTTTCCCTCATTGCA
GTCAGGAAACATTTTCTACAGAAAACGTGCTGACAGGCCGTGGTCCGCACGGGCGTTTTGAGCACCTCCT
GACAGACGGGGCAGTAGAAATCATCTTCGGTGTAGGACGTGGCCGCAGAGAGGTCCTCGGCCATAGAATT
CGAAGCTTGAGCTCGAGATCTGAGTCCGGACTTGTACAGCTCGTCCATGCCGAGAGTGATCCCGGCGGCG
GTCACGAACTCCAGCAGGACCATGTGATCGCGCTTCTCGTTGGGGTCTTTGCTCAGG
