[The description below was written by a language model from this plasmid's Addgene catalogue record.]
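Description:
pEGFP-RNF138-delta 158-180 is a mammalian expression plasmid built on the Clontech pEGFP-C1 backbone (about 4.7 kb without insert). It is a high-copy plasmid propagated in E. coli under kanamycin selection. The same backbone provides neomycin resistance, so transfected mammalian cells can be selected with G418. No feature table accompanies the record, so the origins of replication and other backbone elements are not individually documented. The SV40pA-R sequencing primer suggests an SV40 polyadenylation signal downstream of the insert, as is standard for this vector family.

The payload is human RNF138 (also known as NARF, HSD-4 or STRIN), an E3 ubiquitin ligase, cloned between the EcoRI and SalI sites; the record does not say whether these sites remain intact. Expression is driven by the CMV promoter. Because the insert sits downstream of the backbone's EGFP coding sequence, the protein is made as an N-terminally EGFP-tagged fusion. The RNF138 sequence carries an internal deletion. The record is slightly inconsistent about its boundaries: the plasmid name and purpose give residues 158-180, while the mutation field lists 159-180. It also does not state which domain or function this deletion is meant to remove.

The associated publication concerns the role of RNF138 in displacing Ku from DNA ends to promote end resection and influence DNA repair pathway choice. In that context, the construct is presumably one of a set of deletion mutants for comparing a truncated protein with wild-type RNF138. The EGFP tag allows the localisation and behaviour of the fusion to be followed by fluorescence microscopy in mammalian cells.
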