Addgene plasmid #78923: pEGFP-RNF138-delta 158-180
Purpose: Mammalian expression of RNF138 with delta 158-180 and an EGFP fusion
Depositing lab: Michael Hendzel. Depositing organization: University of Alberta. Publication: The RNF138 E3 ligase displaces Ku to promote DNA end resection and regulate DNA repair pathway choice. Ismail IH, Gagne JP, Genois MM, Strickfaden H, McDonald D, Xu Z, Poirier GG, Masson JY, Hendzel MJ. Nat Cell Biol. 2015 Nov;17(11):1446-57. doi: 10.1038/ncb3259. Epub 2015 Oct 26. PubMed 26502055.
Backbone
  Vector backbone: pEGFP-C1
  Backbone manufacturer: Clontech
  Backbone size w/o insert (bp): 4700
  Vector type: Mammalian Expression
  Selectable markers: Neomycin (select with G418)
Growth in bacteria
  Bacterial resistance: Kanamycin, 50 μg/mL
  Growth temperature: 37°C
  Growth strain: DH5alpha
  Copy number: High Copy
Gene/Insert
  Gene/Insert name: RNF138
  Species: H. sapiens (human)
  Mutation: delta 159-180
  Entrez Gene: RNF138 (a.k.a. HSD-4, NARF, STRIN, hNARF)
  Promoter: CMV
  Tag / fusion protein: EGFP (N terminal on backbone)
  Cloning method: Restriction Enzyme; 5′ cloning site EcoRI (unknown if destroyed); 3′ cloning site SalI (unknown if destroyed)
  Sequencing primers: 5′ CMV-F; 3′ SV40pA-R
Terms and licenses: Academic/Nonprofit Terms; Industry Terms: Not Available to Industry
How to cite: pEGFP-RNF138-delta 158-180 was a gift from Michael Hendzel (Addgene plasmid # 78923 ; http://n2t.net/addgene:78923 ; RRID:Addgene_78923)
